Addgene plasmid #210377: NSP3C-mCherry
Purpose: Expresses the C terminal of SARS-CoV-2 NSP3 fused with mCherry tag in mammalian cells
Depositing lab: Michele Pagano. Depositing organization: NYU Grossman School of Medicine. Publication: The REEP5/TRAM1 complex binds SARS-CoV-2 NSP3 and promotes virus replication. Li J, Gui Q, Liang FX, Sall J, Zhang Q, Duan Y, Dhabaria A, Askenazi M, Ueberheide B, Stapleford KA, Pagano M. J Virol. 2023 Sep 28:e0050723. doi: 10.1128/jvi.00507-23. PubMed 37768083.
Backbone
  Vector backbone: mCherry-N1
  Backbone size w/o insert (bp): 4700
  Total vector size (bp): 6300
  Vector type: Mammalian Expression
  Selectable markers: Neomycin (select with G418)
Growth in bacteria
  Bacterial resistance: Kanamycin, 50 μg/mL
  Growth temperature: 37°C
  Growth strain: DH5alpha
  Copy number: High Copy
Gene/Insert
  Gene/Insert name: NSP3C
  Species: SARS-CoV-2
  Insert size (bp): 1597
  Mutation: Many synonymous changes due to codon optimization
  Entrez Gene: ORF1ab (a.k.a. GU280_gp01)
  Tag / fusion protein: mCherry (C terminal on insert)
  Cloning method: Ligation Independent Cloning
  Sequencing primers: 5′ CMV-F; 3′ mCherry-R
Terms and licenses: Academic/Nonprofit Terms; Industry Terms: Not Available to Industry
How to cite: NSP3C-mCherry was a gift from Michele Pagano (Addgene plasmid # 210377 ; http://n2t.net/addgene:210377 ; RRID:Addgene_210377)
