[The description below was written by a language model from this plasmid's Addgene catalogue record and pLannotate feature annotations shown in this document.]
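Description:
NSP3C-mCherry is a mammalian expression plasmid of about 6.3 kb built on the mCherry-N1 backbone. It produces the C-terminal portion of SARS-CoV-2 non-structural protein 3 (NSP3) fused to a red fluorescent tag. The roughly 1.6 kb insert derives from the ORF1ab polyprotein and was codon-optimized, so it carries many synonymous changes relative to the viral sequence. The automated annotation recognises it only as a fragment of the replicase polyprotein 1a, and the NSP10 function text attached to that hit is a generic database description, not a description of this insert. Transcription is driven by the human cytomegalovirus immediate-early enhancer and promoter. The NSP3C coding region is followed by mCherry at its C terminus (annotated by sequence match as mCherry2), and the transcript ends at an SV40 polyadenylation signal. A short stretch just before that signal is annotated as a large T antigen fragment and is most likely part of the backbone's SV40-derived 3' region.

In bacteria the plasmid replicates from a high-copy ColE1/pUC-type origin, and an f1 origin is also present. A single NeoR/KanR (Tn5 aminoglycoside phosphotransferase) gene provides selection in both hosts. A bacterial bla-type promoter drives it for kanamycin resistance in E. coli, while the SV40 enhancer/early promoter drives it for G418 selection in mammalian cells, with an HSV TK polyadenylation signal downstream. The small ble and bGH poly(A) fragments in the annotation appear to be backbone remnants or incidental matches.

The fluorescent fusion allows the NSP3 C-terminal region to be visualised and tracked in transfected mammalian cells. The associated study examined host REEP5/TRAM1 complex binding to NSP3 and its role in promoting virus replication.
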