Features (pLannotate 1.2.2; 14 found; start..end, strand, type, name):
     60..363     +  enhancer       CMV enhancer: human cytomegalovirus immediate early enhancer
    364..567     +  promoter       CMV promoter: human cytomegalovirus (CMV) immediate early promoter
    612..2243    +  CDS            R1A_SARS2 (fragment): Experimental evidence at protein level: Swiss-Prot protein existence level 1. [Non-structural protein 10]: Plays a pivotal role in viral transcription by stimulating both nsp14 3'-5' exoribonuclease and nsp16 2'-O-methyltransferase activities. Therefore plays an essential role in viral mRNAs cap methylation. From Severe acute respiratory syndrome coronavirus 2 (2019-nCoV) (SARS-CoV-2).
   2265..2975    +  CDS            mCherry2: derivative of the monomeric red fluorescent protein mCherry mammalian codon-optimized
   2991..3074    +  CDS            large T antigen (fragment): large T antigen from SV40 (simian virus 40)
   3097..3218    +  polyA_signal   SV40 poly(A) signal: SV40 polyadenylation signal
   3252..3680    -  rep_origin     f1 ori (sequence partly withheld): f1 bacteriophage origin of replication; arrow indicates direction of (+) strand synthesis
   3707..3811    +  promoter       AmpR promoter: bla
   3813..4170    +  promoter       SV40 promoter: SV40 enhancer and early promoter
   4205..4999    +  CDS            NeoR/KanR: aminoglycoside phosphotransferase from Tn5; aph(3')-II (or nptII); confers resistance to neomycin, kanamycin, and G418 (Geneticin®)
   5020..5172    +  CDS            ble (fragment): BLE_KLEPN - Experimental evidence at protein level: Swiss-Prot protein existence level 1. Binding protein with a strong affinity to the bleomycin family of antibiotics. Binds to CL990; an antimitotic-antibiotic compound. From Klebsiella pneumoniae.
   5231..5278    +  polyA_signal   HSV TK poly(A) signal: herpes simplex virus thymidine kinase polyadenylation signal (Cole and Stacy, 1985)
   5369..5385    -  polyA_signal   bGH poly(A) signal (fragment): bovine growth hormone polyadenylation signal
   5607..6195    +  rep_origin     ori: high-copy-number ColE1/pMB1/pBR322/pUC origin of replication
>Addgene plasmid #210377 | NSP3C-mCherry | addgene full sequence | sequence record 418196 | Addgene NGS Result
AGTTATTAATAGTAATCAATTACGGGGTCATTAGTTCATAGCCCATATATGGAGTTCCGCGTTACATAAC
TTACGGTAAATGGCCCGCCTGGCTGACCGCCCAACGACCCCCGCCCATTGACGTCAATAATGACGTATGT
TCCCATAGTAACGCCAATAGGGACTTTCCATTGACGTCAATGGGTGGAGTATTTACGGTAAACTGCCCAC
TTGGCAGTACATCAAGTGTATCATATGCCAAGTACGCCCCCTATTGACGTCAATGACGGTAAATGGCCCG
CCTGGCATTATGCCCAGTACATGACCTTATGGGACTTTCCTACTTGGCAGTACATCTACGTATTAGTCAT
CGCTATTACCATGGTGATGCGGTTTTGGCAGTACATCAATGGGCGTGGATAGCGGTTTGACTCACGGGGA
TTTCCAAGTCTCCACCCCATTGACGTCAATGGGAGTTTGTTTTGGCACCAAAATCAACGGGACTTTCCAA
AATGTCGTAACAACTCCGCCCCATTGACGCAAATGGGCGGTAGGCGTGTACGGTGGGAGGTCTATATAAG
CAGAGCTGGTTTAGTGAACCGTCAGATCCGCTAGCGCTACCGGACTCAGATCTCGAGATGCCAACTTTGT
ACAAAAAAGTTGGCATGTGGTTCCTGCTGCTCTCCGTGTGCCTGGGTTCCCTGATCTACTCTACCGCCGC
TCTGGGAGTGCTGATGTCTAACCTGGGTATGCCTAGCTACTGCACTGGTTACAGAGAGGGATACCTGAAC
AGCACCAACGTGACCATCGCCACCTACTGCACCGGCAGCATCCCATGCTCCGTGTGCCTGTCTGGACTGG
ACAGCCTGGACACCTACCCCTCCCTGGAAACCATCCAGATCACCATCTCTAGCTTCAAGTGGGACCTGAC
CGCCTTCGGTCTGGTGGCTGAGTGGTTCCTGGCCTACATCCTGTTCACCAGGTTCTTCTACGTGCTGGGC
CTGGCCGCTATCATGCAGCTGTTCTTCTCCTACTTCGCTGTGCACTTCATCAGCAACTCCTGGCTGATGT
GGCTGATCATCAACCTGGTGCAGATGGCTCCCATCTCTGCCATGGTGCGCATGTACATCTTCTTCGCCAG
CTTCTACTACGTGTGGAAGTCCTACGTGCACGTGGTGGACGGTTGCAACTCCTCTACCTGCATGATGTGC
TACAAGCGCAACAGGGCTACCAGGGTGGAGTGCACCACCATCGTGAACGGCGTGCGCAGGTCCTTCTACG
TGTACGCCAACGGCGGCAAGGGATTCTGCAAGCTGCACAACTGGAACTGCGTGAACTGCGACACCTTCTG
CGCTGGCTCCACCTTCATCTCTGACGAGGTGGCCAGAGACCTGAGCCTGCAGTTCAAGCGTCCAATCAAC
CCCACCGACCAGAGCTCCTACATCGTGGACTCTGTGACCGTGAAGAACGGTAGCATCCACCTGTACTTCG
ACAAGGCTGGCCAGAAGACCTACGAGCGCCACTCTCTGAGCCACTTCGTGAACCTGGACAACCTGAGGGC
CAACAACACCAAGGGCAGCCTGCCTATCAACGTGATCGTGTTCGACGGAAAGTCCAAGTGCGAGGAATCT
AGCGCCAAGTCCGCCAGCGTGTACTACAGCCAGCTGATGTGCCAGCCAATCCTGCTGCTGGACCAGGCTC
TGGTGTCTGACGTGGGAGACAGCGCCGAAGTGGCCGTGAAGATGTTCGACGCCTACGTGAACACCTTCTC
CTCTACCTTCAACGTGCCTATGGAGAAGCTGAAGACCCTGGTGGCTACTGCTGAGGCTGAACTGGCTAAG
AACGTGTCCCTGGACAACGTGCTGAGCACCTTCATCTCCGCCGCTAGGCAGGGTTTCGTGGACTCTGACG
TGGAAACCAAAGACGTGGTGGAGTGCCTGAAGCTGTCTCACCAGAGCGACATCGAAGTGACCGGCGACTC
CTGCAACAACTACATGCTGACCTACAACAAGGTGGAGAACATGACCCCAAGAGACCTGGGAGCTTGCATC
GACTGCTCCGCCCGTCACATCAACGCTCAGGTGGCCAAGTCTCACAACATCGCCCTGATCTGGAACGTGA
AGGACTTCATGAGCCTGTCCGAGCAGCTGCGCAAGCAGATCAGGAGCGCCGCTAAGAAGAACAACCTGCC
CTTCAAGCTGACCTGCGCTACCACCAGACAGGTGGTGAACGTGGTGACCACCAAGATCGCCCTGAAGGGC
GGAGCGGATCCACCGGTCGCCACCATGGTGAGCAAGGGCGAGGAGGATAACATGGCCATCATCAAGGAGT
TCATGCGCTTCAAGGTGCACATGGAGGGCTCCGTGAACGGCCACGAGTTCGAGATCGAGGGCGAGGGCGA
GGGCCGCCCCTACGAGGGCACCCAGACCGCCAAGCTGAAGGTGACCAAGGGTGGCCCCCTGCCCTTCGCC
TGGGACATCCTGTCCCCTCAGTTCATGTACGGCTCCAAGGCCTACGTGAAGCACCCCGCCGACATCCCCG
ACTACTTGAAGCTGTCCTTCCCCGAGGGCTTCAATTGGGAGCGCGTGATGAACTTCGAGGACGGCGGCGT
GGTGACCGTGACCCAGGACTCCTCCCTGCAGGACGGCGAGTTCATCTACAAGGTGAAGCTGCGCGGCACC
AACTTCCCCTCCGACGGCCCCGTAATGCAGTGTCGTACCATGGGCTGGGAGGCCTCCACTGAGCGGATGT
ACCCCGAGGACGGCGCCCTGAAGGGCGAGATCAAGCAGAGGCTGAAGCTGAAGGACGGCGGCCACTACGA
CGCTGAGGTCAAGACCACCTACAAGGCCAAGAAGCCCGTGCAGCTGCCCGGCGCCTACAACGTCGACATC
AAGTTGGACATCCTTTCCCACAACGAGGACTACACCATCGTGGAACAGTACGAACGCGCCGAGGGCCGCC
ACTCCACCGGCGGCATGGACGAGCTGTACAAGTAAGCGGCCGCGACTCTAGATCATAATCAGCCATACCA
CATTTGTAGAGGTTTTACTTGCTTTAAAAAACCTCCCACACCTCCCCCTGAACCTGAAACATAAAATGAA
TGCAATTGTTGTTGTTAACTTGTTTATTGCAGCTTATAATGGTTACAAATAAAGCAATAGCATCACAAAT
TTCACAAATAAAGCATTTTTTTCACTGCATTCTAGTTGTGGTTTGTCCAAACTCATCAATGTATCTTAAG
GCGTAAATTGTAAGCGTTAATATTTTGTTAAAATTCGCGTTAAATTTTTGTTAAATCAGCTCATTTTTTA
ACCAATAGGCCGAAATCGGCAAAATCCCTTATAAATCAAAAGAATAGACCGAGATAGGGT
[37 nt withheld, positions 3351-3387]
AAAGAACGTGGACTCCAACGTCAAAGG
[49 nt withheld, positions 3415-3463]
T
[91 nt withheld, positions 3465-3555]
G
[124 nt withheld, positions 3557-3680]
CAGGTGGCACTTTTCGGGGAAATGTGCGCGGAACCCCTATTTGTTTATTTTTCTAAATACATTCAAATAT
GTATCCGCTCATGAGACAATAACCCTGATAAATGCTTCAATAATATTGAAAAAGGAAGAGTCCTGAGGCG
GAAAGAACCAGCTGTGGAATGTGTGTCAGTTAGGGTGTGGAAAGTCCCCAGGCTCCCCAGCAGGCAGAAG
TATGCAAAGCATGCATCTCAATTAGTCAGCAACCAGGTGTGGAAAGTCCCCAGGCTCCCCAGCAGGCAGA
AGTATGCAAAGCATGCATCTCAATTAGTCAGCAACCATAGTCCCGCCCCTAACTCCGCCCATCCCGCCCC
TAACTCCGCCCAGTTCCGCCCATTCTCCGCCCCATGGCTGACTAATTTTTTTTATTTATGCAGAGGCCGA
GGCCGCCTCGGCCTCTGAGCTATTCCAGAAGTAGTGAGGAGGCTTTTTTGGAGGCCTAGGCTTTTGCAAA
GATCGATCAAGAGACAGGATGAGGATCGTTTCGCATGATTGAACAAGATGGATTGCACGCAGGTTCTCCG
GCCGCTTGGGTGGAGAGGCTATTCGGCTATGACTGGGCACAACAGACAATCGGCTGCTCTGATGCCGCCG
TGTTCCGGCTGTCAGCGCAGGGGCGCCCGGTTCTTTTTGTCAAGACCGACCTGTCCGGTGCCCTGAATGA
ACTGCAAGACGAGGCAGCGCGGCTATCGTGGCTGGCCACGACGGGCGTTCCTTGCGCAGCTGTGCTCGAC
GTTGTCACTGAAGCGGGAAGGGACTGGCTGCTATTGGGCGAAGTGCCGGGGCAGGATCTCCTGTCATCTC
ACCTTGCTCCTGCCGAGAAAGTATCCATCATGGCTGATGCAATGCGGCGGCTGCATACGCTTGATCCGGC
TACCTGCCCATTCGACCACCAAGCGAAACATCGCATCGAGCGAGCACGTACTCGGATGGAAGCCGGTCTT
GTCGATCAGGATGATCTGGACGAAGAGCATCAGGGGCTCGCGCCAGCCGAACTGTTCGCCAGGCTCAAGG
CGAGCATGCCCGACGGCGAGGATCTCGTCGTGACCCATGGCGATGCCTGCTTGCCGAATATCATGGTGGA
AAATGGCCGCTTTTCTGGATTCATCGACTGTGGCCGGCTGGGTGTGGCGGACCGCTATCAGGACATAGCG
TTGGCTACCCGTGATATTGCTGAAGAGCTTGGCGGCGAATGGGCTGACCGCTTCCTCGTGCTTTACGGTA
TCGCCGCTCCCGATTCGCAGCGCATCGCCTTCTATCGCCTTCTTGACGAGTTCTTCTGAGCGGGACTCTG
GGGTTCGAAATGACCGACCAAGCGACGCCCAACCTGCCATCACGAGATTTCGATTCCACCGCCGCCTTCT
ATGAAAGGTTGGGCTTCGGAATCGTTTTCCGGGACGCCGGCTGGATGATCCTCCAGCGCGGGGATCTCAT
GCTGGAGTTCTTCGCCCACCCTAGGGGGAGGCTAACTGAAACACGGAAGGAGACAATACCGGAAGGAACC
CGCGCTATGACGGCAATAAAAAGACAGAATAAAACGCACGGTGTTGGGTCGTTTGTTCATAAACGCGGGG
TTCGGTCCCAGGGCTGGCACTCTGTCGATACCCCACCGAGACCCCATTGGGGCCAATACGCCCGCGTTTC
TTCCTTTTCCCCACCCCACCCCCCAAGTTCGGGTGAAGGCCCAGGGCTCGCAGCCAACGTCGGGGCGGCA
GGCCCTGCCATAGCCTCAGGTTACTCATATATACTTTAGATTGATTTAAAACTTCATTTTTAATTTAAAA
GGATCTAGGTGAAGATCCTTTTTGATAATCTCATGACCAAAATCCCTTAACGTGAGTTTTCGTTCCACTG
AGCGTCAGACCCCGTAGAAAAGATCAAAGGATCTTCTTGAGATCCTTTTTTTCTGCGCGTAATCTGCTGC
TTGCAAACAAAAAAACCACCGCTACCAGCGGTGGTTTGTTTGCCGGATCAAGAGCTACCAACTCTTTTTC
CGAAGGTAACTGGCTTCAGCAGAGCGCAGATACCAAATACTGTTCTTCTAGTGTAGCCGTAGTTAGGCCA
CCACTTCAAGAACTCTGTAGCACCGCCTACATACCTCGCTCTGCTAATCCTGTTACCAGTGGCTGCTGCC
AGTGGCGATAAGTCGTGTCTTACCGGGTTGGACTCAAGACGATAGTTACCGGATAAGGCGCAGCGGTCGG
GCTGAACGGGGGGTTCGTGCACACAGCCCAGCTTGGAGCGAACGACCTACACCGAACTGAGATACCTACA
GCGTGAGCTATGAGAAAGCGCCACGCTTCCCGAAGGGAGAAAGGCGGACAGGTATCCGGTAAGCGGCAGG
GTCGGAACAGGAGAGCGCACGAGGGAGCTTCCAGGGGGAAACGCCTGGTATCTTTATAGTCCTGTCGGGT
TTCGCCACCTCTGACTTGAGCGTCGATTTTTGTGATGCTCGTCAGGGGGGCGGAGCCTATGGAAAAACGC
CAGCAACGCGGCCTTTTTACGGTTCCTGGCCTTTTGCTGGCCTTTTGCTCACATGTTCTTTCCTGCGTTA
TCCCCTGATTCTGTGGATAACCGTATTACCGCCATGCATT
